>Addgene plasmid #42159 | pNH053 | depositor full sequence | sequence record 56950 | pNH053 sequence 10764 bps
AGAACGGAGTAACCTCGGTGTGCGGTTGTATGCCTGCTGTGGATTGCTGCTGTGTCCTGCTTATCCACAA
CATTTTGCGCACGGTTATGTGGACAAAATACCTGGTTACCCAGGCCGTGCCGGCACGTTAACCGGGCTGC
ATCCGATGCAAGTGTGTCGCTGTCGACGAGCTCGCGAGCTCGTCTGACGCTCAGTGGAACGAAAACTCAC
GTTAAGGGATTTTGGTCATGAATTAATTCTTACCAATGCTTAATCAGTGAGGCACCTATCTCAGCGATCT
GTCTATTTCGTTCATCCATAGTTGCCTGACTCCCCGTCGTGTAGATAACTACGATACGGGAGGGCTTACC
ATCTGGCCCCAGTGCTGCAATGATACCGCGAGACCCACGCTCACCGGCTCCAGATTTATCAGCAATAAAC
CAGCCAGCCGGAAGGGCCGAGCGCAGAAGTGGTCCTGCAACTTTATCCGCCTCCATCCAGTCTATTAATT
GTTGCCGGGAAGCTAGAGTAAGTAGTTCGCCAGTTAATAGTTTGCGCAACGTTGTTGCCATTGCTACAGG
CATCGTGGTGTCACGCTCGTCGTTTGGTATGGCTTCATTCAGCTCCGGTTCCCAACGATCAAGGCGAGTT
ACATGATCCCCCATGTTGTGCAAAAAAGCGGTTAGCTCCTTCGGTCCTCCGATCGTTGTCAGAAGTAAGT
TGGCCGCAGTGTTATCACTCATGGTTATGGCAGCACTGCATAATTCTCTTACTGTCATGCCATCCGTAAG
ATGCTTTTCTGTGACTGGTGAGTACTCAACCAAGTCATTCTGAGAATAGTGTATGCGGCGACCGAGTTGC
TCTTGCCCGGCGTCAATACGGGATAATACCGCGCCACATAGCAGAACTTTAAAAGTGCTCATCATTGGAA
AACGTTCTTCGGGGCGAAAACTCTCAAGGATCTTACCGCTGTTGAGATCCAGTTCGATGTAACCCACTCG
TGCACCCAACTGATCTTCAGCATCTTTTACTTTCACCAGCGTTTCTGGGTGAGCAAAAACAGGAAGGCAA
AATGCCGCAAAAAAGGGAATAAGGGCGACACGGAAATGTTGAATACTCATACTCTTCCTTTTTCAATATT
ATTGAAGCATTTATCAGGGTTATTGTCTCATGAGCGGATACATATTTGAATGTATTTAGAAAAATAAACA
AATAGGGGTTCCGCGCACATTTCCCCGAAAAGTGCCACCTG
[74 nt withheld, positions 1232-1305]
CCCTCAGCGCGGCCGCTAGCGGATCCTTAAAAATGGTCTCAAAGGGTGAAGAAGATAACATGGCAATTAT
TAAAGAGTTTATGCGTTTCAAGGTGCATATGGAGGGATCTGTCAATGGGCATGAGTTTGAAATTGAAGGT
GAAGGAGAAGGCCGACCATATGAGGGAACACAAACCGCAAAACTAAAGGTAAGTTTAAACATATATATAC
TAACTAACCCTGATTATTTAAATTTTCAGGTAACTAAAGGCGGACCATTACCATTCGCCTGGGCTGTCGA
GATATGACGGTGTTCACAAAGTTCCTTAAATTTTACTTTTGGTTACATATTTTTTCTTTTTGAAACCAAA
TCTTTATCTTTGTAGCACTTTCACGGTAGCGAAACGTTAGTTTGAATGGAAAGATGCCTGCAGACACATA
AAGACACCAAACTCTCATCAATAGTTCCGTAAATTTTTATTGACAGAACTTATTGACGGCAGTGGCAGGT
GTCATAAAAAAAACCATGAGGGTAATAAATA
[372 nt withheld, positions 1827-2198]
TAATGGTTCTCCAACGCAGTCAGGCACCGTGTATGAAATCTAACAATGCGCTCATCGTCATCCTCGGCAC
CGTCACCCTGGATGCTGTAGGCATAGGCTTGGTTATGCCGGTACTGCCGGGCCTCTTGCGGGATATCGTC
CATTCCGACAGCATCGCCAGTCACTATGGCGTGCTGCTAGCGCTATATGCGTTGATGCAATTTCTATGCG
CACCCGTTCTCGGAGCACTGTCCGACCGCTTTGGCCGCCGCCCAGTCCTGCTCGCTTCGCTACTTGGAGC
CACTATCGACTACGCGATCATGGCGACCACACCCGTCCTGTGGATCCTCTACGCCGGACGCATCGTGGCC
GGCATCACCGGCGCCACAGGTGCGGTTGCTGGCGCCTATATCGCCGACATCACCGATGGGGAAGATCGGG
CTCGCCACTTCGGGCTCATGAGCGCTTGTTTCGGCGTGGGTATGGTGGCAGGCCCCGTGGCCGGGGGACT
GTTGGGCGCCATCTCCTTGCATGCACCATTCCTTGCGGCGGCGGTGCTCAACGGCCTCAACCTACTACTG
GGCTGCTTCCTAATGCAGGAGTCGCATAAGGGAGAGCGTCGACCGATGCCCTTGAGAGCCTTCAACCCAG
TCAGCTCCTTCCGGTGGGCGCGGGGCATGACTATCGTCGCCGCACTTATGACTGTCTTCTTTATCATGCA
ACTCGTAGGACAGGTGCCGGCAGCGCTCTGGGTCATTTTCGGCGAGGACCGCTTTCGCTGGAGCGCGACG
ATGATCGGCCTGTCGCTTGCGGTATTCGGAATCTTGCACGCCCTCGCTCAAGCCTTCGTCACTGGTCCCG
CCACCAAACGTTTCGGCGAGAAGCAGGCCATTATCGCCGGCATGGCGGCCGACGCGCTGGGCTACGTCTT
GCTGGCGTTCGCGACGCGAGGCTGGATGGCCTTCCCCATTATGATTCTTCTCGCTTCCGGCGGCATCGGG
ATGCCCGCGTTGCAGGCCATGCTGTCCAGGCAGGTAGATGACGACCATCAGGGACAGCTTCAAGGATCGC
TCGCGGCTCTTACCAGCCTAACTTCGATCACTGGACCGCTGATCGTCACGGCGATTTATGCCGCCTCGGC
GAGCACATGGAACGGGTTGGCATGGATTGTAGGCGCCGCCCTATACCTTGTCTGCCTCCCCGCGTTGCGT
CGCGGTGCATGGAGCCGGGCCACCTCGACCTGAATGGAAGCCGGCGGCACCTCGCTAACGGATTCACCAC
TCCAAGACATTACGATGCTGAGGTAAGTTTAAACATGATTTTACTAACTAACTAATCTGATTTAAATTTT
CAGGTGAAGACAACTTACAAAGCCAAAAAACCAGTTCAGCTGCCAGGAGCGTACAATGTTAATATTAAAC
TGGATATCACCTCCCACAACGAGGATTACACTATCGTTGAGCAATATGAAAGAGCTGAAGGGCGGCACTC
GACAGGTGGCATGGATGAATTGTATAAGACTAGTGGATCCTAAGTACCGCGGCCGCGCTGAGGGGCTGGC
CGCTCACAATTCCACACAACATACGAGCCGGAAGCATAAAGTGTAAAGCCTGGGGTGCCTAATGAGTGAG
CTAACTCACATTAATTGCGTTGCGCTCACTGCCCGCTTTCCAGTCGGGAAACCTGTCGTGCCAGCTGCAT
TAATGAATCGGCCAACGCGAACCCCTTGCGGCCGCCCGGGCCGTCGACCAATTCTCATGTTTGACAGCTT
ATCATCGAATTTCTGCCATTCATCCGCTTATTATCACTTATTCAGGCGTAGCAACCAGGCGTTTAAGGGC
ACCAATAACTGCCTTAAAAAAATTACGCCCCGCCCTGCCACTCATCGCAGTACTGTTGTAATTCATTAAG
CATTCTGCCGACATGGAAGCCATCACAAACGGCATGATGAACCTGAATCGCCAGCGGCATCAGCACCTTG
TCGCCTTGCGTATAATATTTGCCCATGGTGAAAACGGGGGCGAAGAAGTTGTCCATATTGGCCACGTTTA
AATCAAAACTGGTGAAACTCACCCAGGGATTGGCTGAGACGAAAAACATATTCTCAATAAACCCTTTAGG
GAAATAGGCCAGGTTTTCACCGTAACACGCCACATCTTGCGAATATATGTGTAGAAACTGCCGGAAATCG
TCGTGGTATTCACTCCAGAGCGATGAAAACGTTTCAGTTTGCTCATGGAAAACGGTGTAACAAGGGTGAA
CACTATCCCATATCACCAGCTCACCGTCTTTCATTGCCATACGAAATTCCGGATGAGCATTCATCAGGCG
GGCAAGAATGTGAATAAAGGCCGGATAAAACTTGTGCTTATTTTTCTTTACGGTCTTTAAAAAGGCCGTA
ATATCCAGCTGAACGGTCTGGTTATAGGTACATTGAGCAACTGACTGAAATGCCTCAAAATGTTCTTTAC
GATGCCATTGGGATATATCAACGGTGGTATATCCAGTGATTTTTTTCTCCATTTTAGCTTCCTTAGCTCC
TGAAAATCTCGATAACTCAAAAAATACGCCCGGTAGTGATCTTATTTCATTATGGTGAAAGTTGGAACCT
CTTACGTGCCGATCAACGTCTCATTTTCGCCAAAAGTTGGCCCAGGGCTTCCCGGTATCAACAGGGACAC
CAGGATTTATTTATTCTGCGAAGTGATCTTCCGTCACAGGTATTTATTCGCGATAAGCTCATGGAGCGGC
GTAACCGTCGCACAGGAAGGACAGAGAAAGCGCGGATCTGGGAAGTGACGGACAGAACGGTCAGGACCTG
GATTGGGGAGGCGGTTGCCGCCGCTGCTGCTGACGGTGTGACGTTCTCTGTTCCGGTCACACCACATACG
TTCCGCCATTCCTATGCGATGCACATGCTGTATGCCGGTATACCGCTGAAAGTTCTGCAAAGCCTGATGG
GACATAAGTCCATCAGTTCAACGGAAGTCTACACGAAGGTTTTTGCGCTGGATGTGGCTGCCCGGCACCG
GGTGCAGTTTGCGATGCCGGAGTCTGATGCGGTTGCGATGCTGAAACAATTATCCTGAGAATAAATGCCT
TGGCCTTTATATGGAAATGTGGAACTGAGTGGATATGCTGTTTTTGTCTGTTAAACAGAGAAGCTGGCTG
TTATCCACTGAGAAGCGAACGAAACAGTCGGGAAAATCTCCCATTATCGTAGAGATCCGCATTATTAATC
TCAGGAGCCTGTGTAGCGTTTATAGGAAGTAGTGTTCTGTCATGATGCCTGCAAGCGGTAACGAAAACGA
TTTGAATATGCCTTCAGGAACAATAGAAATCTTCGTGCGGTGTTACGTTGAAGTGGAGCGGATTATGTCA
GCAATGGACAGAACAACCTAATGAACACAGAACCATGATGTGGTCTGTCCTTTTACAGCCAGTAGTGCTC
GCCGCAGTCGAGCGACAGGGCGAAGCCCTCGGCTGGTTGCCCTCGCCGCTGGGCTGGCGGCCGTCTATGG
CCCTGCAAACGCGCCAGAAACGCCGTCGAAGCCGTGTGCGAGACACCGCGGCCGGCCGCCGGCGTTGTGG
ATACCTCGCGGAAAACTTGGCCCTCACTGACAGATGAGGGGCGGACGTTGACACTTGAGGGGCCGACTCA
CCCGGCGCGGCGTTGACAGATGAGGGGCAGGCTCGATTTCGGCCGGCGACGTGGAGCTGGCCAGCCTCGC
AAATCGGCGAAAACGCCTGATTTTACGCGAGTTTCCCACAGATGATGTGGACAAGCCTGGGGATAAGTGC
CCTGCGGTATTGACACTTGAGGGGCGCGACTACTGACAGATGAGGGGCGCGATCCTTGACACTTGAGGGG
CAGAGTGCTGACAGATGAGGGGCGCACCTATTGACATTTGAGGGGCTGTCCACAGGCAGAAAATCCAGCA
TTTGCAAGGGTTTCCGCCCGTTTTTCGGCCACCGCTAACCTGTCTTTTAACCTGCTTTTAAACCAATATT
TATAAACCTTGTTTTTAACCAGGGCTGCGCCCTGTGCGCGTGACCGCGCACGCCGAAGGGGGGTGCCCCC
CCTTCTCGAACCCTCCCGGTCGAGTGAGCGAGGAAGCACCAGGGAACAGCACTTATATATTCTGCTTACA
CACGATGCCTGAAAAAACTTCCCTTGGGGTTATCCACTTATCCACGGGGATATTTTTATAATTATTTTTT
TTATAGTTTTTAGATCTTCTTTTTTAGAGCGCCTTGTAGGCCTTTATCCATGCTGGTTCTAGAGAAGGTG
TTGTGACAAATTGCCCTTTCAGTGTGACAAATCACCCTCAAATGACAGTCCTGTCTGTGACAAATTGCCC
TTAACCCTGTGACAAATTGCCCTCAGAAGAAGCTGTTTTTTCACAAAGTTATCCCTGCTTATTGACTCTT
TTTTATTTAGTGTGACAATCTAAAAACTTGTCACACTTCACATGGATCTGTCATGGCGGAAACAGCGGTT
ATCAATCACAAGAAACGTAAAAATAGCCCGCGAATCGTCCAGTCAAACGACCTCACTGAGGCGGCATATA
GTCTCTCCCGGGATCAAAAACGTATGCTGTATCTGTTCGTTGACCAGATCAGAAAATCTGATGGCACCCT
ACAGGAACATGACGGTATCTGCGAGATCCATGTTGCTAAATATGCTGAAATATTCGGATTGACCTCTGCG
GAAGCCAGTAAGGATATACGGCAGGCATTGAAGAGTTTCGCGGGGAAGGAAGTGGTTTTTTATCGCCCTG
AAGAGGATGCCGGCGATGAAAAAGGCTATGAATCTTTTCCTTGGTTTATCAAACGTGCGCACAGTCCATC
CAGAGGGCTTTACAGTGTACATATCAACCCATATCTCATTCCCTTCTTTATCGGGTTACAGAACCGGTTT
ACGCAGTTTCGGCTTAGTGAAACAAAAGAAATCACCAATCCGTATGCCATGCGTTTATACGAATCCCTGT
GTCAGTATCGTAAGCCGGATGGCTCAGGCATCGTCTCTCTGAAAATCGACTGGATCATAGAGCGTTACCA
GCTGCCTCAAAGTTACCAGCGTATGCCTGACTTCCGCCGCCGCTTCCTGCAGGTCTGTGTTAATGAGATC
AACAGCAGAACTCCAATGCGCCTCTCATACATTGAGAAAAAGAAAGGCCGCCAGACGACTCATATCGTAT
TTTCCTTCCGCGATATCACTTCCATGACGACAGGATAGTCTGAGGGTTATCTGTCACAGATTTGAGGGTG
GTTCGTCACATTTGTTCTGACCTACTGAGGGTAATTTGTCACAGTTTTGCTGTTTCCTTCAGCCTGCATG
GATTTTCTCATACTTTTTGAACTGTAATTTTTAAGGAAGCCAAATTTGAGGGCAGTTTGTCACAGTTGAT
TTCCTTCTCTTTCCCTTCGTCATGTGACCTGATATCGGGGGTTAGTTCGTCATCATTGATGAGGGTTGAT
TATCACAGTTTATTACTCTGAATTGGCTATCCGCGTGTGTACCTCTACCTGGAGTTTTTCCCACGGTGGA
TATTTCTTCTTGCGCTGAGCGTAAGAGCTATCTGACAGAACAGTTCTTCTTTGCTTCCTCGCCAGTTCGC
TCGCTATGCTCGGTTACACGGCTGCGGCGAGCGCTAGTGATAATAAGTGACTGAGGTATGTGCTCTTCTT
ATCTCCTTTTGTAGTGTTGCTCTTATTTTAAACAACTTTGCGGTTTTTTGATGACTTTGCGATTTTGTTG
TTGCTTTGCAGTAAATTGCAAGATTTAATAAAAAAACGCAAAGCAATGATTAAAGGATGTTCAGAATGAA
ACTCATGGAAACACTTAACCAGTGCATAAACGCTGGTCATGAAATGACGAAGGCTATCGCCATTGCACAG
TTTAATGATGACAGCCCGGAAGCGAGGAAAATAACCCGGCGCTGGAGAATAGGTGAAGCAGCGGATTTAG
TTGGGGTTTCTTCTCAGGCTATCAGAGATGCCGAGAAAGCAGGGCGACTACCGCACCCGGATATGGAAAT
TCGAGGACGGGTTGAGCAACGTGTTGGTTATACAATTGAACAAATTAATCATATGCGTGATGTGTTTGGT
ACGCGATTGCGACGTGCTGAAGACGTATTTCCACCGGTGATCGGGGTTGCTGCCCATAAAGGTGGCGTTT
ACAAAACCTCAGTTTCTGTTCATCTTGCTCAGGATCTGGCTCTGAAGGGGCTACGTGTTTTGCTCGTGGA
AGGTAACGACCCCCAGGGAACAGCCTCAATGTATCACGGATGGGTACCAGATCTTCATATTCATGCAGAA
GACACTCTCCTGCCTTTCTATCTTGGGGAAAAGGACGATGTCACTTATGCAATAAAGCCCACTTGCTGGC
CGGGGCTTGACATTATTCCTTCCTGTCTGGCTCTGCACCGTATTGAAACTGAGTTAATGGGCAAATTTGA
TGAAGGTAAACTGCCCACCGATCCACACCTGATGCTCCGACTGGCCATTGAAACTGTTGCTCATGACTAT
GATGTCATAGTTATTGACAGCGCGCCTAACCTGGGTATCGGCACGATTAATGTCGTATGTGCTGCTGATG
TGCTGATTGTTCCCACGCCTGCTGAGTTGTTTGACTACACCTCCGCACTGCAGTTTTTCGATATGCTTCG
TGATCTGCTCAAGAACGTTGATCTTAAAGGGTTCGAGCCTGATGTACGTATTTTGCTTACCAAATACAGC
AATAGTAATGGCTCTCAGTCCCCGTGGATGGAGGAGCAAATTCGGGATGCCTGGGGAAGCATGGTTCTAA
AAAATGTTGTACGTGAAACGGATGAAGTTGGTAAAGGTCAGATCCGGATGAGAACTGTTTTTGAACAGGC
CATTGATCAACGCTCTTCAACTGGTGCCTGGAGAAATGCTCTTTCTATTTGGGAACCTGTCTGCAATGAA
ATTTTCGATCGTCTGATTAAACCACGCTGGGAGATTAGATAATGAAGCGTGCGCCTGTTATTCCAAAACA
TACGCTCAATACTCAACCGGTTGAAGATACTTCGTTATCGACACCAGCTGCCCCGATGGTGGATTCGTTA
ATTGCGCGCGTAGGAGTAATGGCTCGCGGTAATGCCATTACTTTGCCTGTATGTGGTCGGGATGTGAAGT
TTACTCTTGAAGTGCTCCGGGGTGATAGTGTTGAGAAGACCTCTCGGGTATGGTCAGGTAATGAACGTGA
CCAGGAGCTGCTTACTGAGGACGCACTGGATGATCTCATCCCTTCTTTTCTACTGACTGGTCAACAGACA
CCGGCGTTCGGTCGAAGAGTATCTGGTGTCATAGAAATTGCCGATGGGAGTCGCCGTCGTAAAGCTGCTG
CACTTACCGAAAGTGATTATCGTGTTCTGGTTGGCGAGCTGGATGATGAGCAGATGGCTGCATTATCCAG
ATTGGGTAACGATTATCGCCCAACAAGTGCTTATGAACGTGGTCAGCGTTATGCAAGCCGATTGCAGAAT
GAATTTGCTGGAAATATTTCTGCGCTGGCTGATGCGGAAAATATTTCACGTAAGATTATTACCCGCTGTA
TCAACACCGCCAAATTGCCTAAATCAGTTGTTGCTCTTTTTTCTCACCCCGGTGAACTATCTGCCCGGTC
AGGTGATGCACTTCAAAAAGCCTTTACAGATAAAGAGGAATTACTTAAGCAGCAGGCATCTAACCTTCAT
GAGCAGAAAAAAGCTGGGGTGATATTTGAAGCTGAAGAAGTTATCACTCTTTTAACTTCTGTGCTTAAAA
CGTCATCTGCATCAAGAACTAGTTTAAGCTCACGACATCAGTTTGCTCCTGGAGCGACAGTATTGTATAA
GGGCGATAAAATGGTGCTTAACCTGGACAGGTCTCGTGTTCCAACTGAGTGTATAGAGAAAATTGAGGCC
ATTCTTAAGGAACTTGAAAAGCCAGCACCCTGATGCGACCACGTTTTAGTCTACGTTTATCTGTCTTTAC
TTAATGTCCTTTGTTACAGGCCAGAAAGCATAACTGGCCTGAATATTCTCTCTGGGCCCACTGTTCCACT
TGTATCGTCGGTCTGATAATCAGACTGGGACCACGGTCCCACTCGTATCGTCGGTCTGATTATTAGTCTG
GGACCACGGTCCCACTCGTATCGTCGGTCTGATTATTAGTCTGGGACCACGGTCCCACTCGTATCGTCGG
TCTGATAATCAGACTGGGACCACGGTCCCACTCGTATCGTCGGTCTGATTATTAGTCTGGGACCATGGTC
CCACTCGTATCGTCGGTCTGATTATTAGTCTGGGACCACGGTCCCACTCGTATCGTCGGTCTGATTATTA
GTCTGGAACCACGGTCCCACTCGTATCGTCGGTCTGATTATTAGTCTGGGACCACGGTCCCACTCGTATC
GTCGGTCTGATTATTAGTCTGGGACCACGATCCCACTCGTGTTGTCGGTCTGATTATCGGTCTGGGACCA
CGGTCCCACTTGTATTGTCGATCAGACTATCAGCGTGAGACTACGATTCCATCAATGCCTGTCAAGGGCA
AGTATTGACATGTCGTCGTAACCTGT
Features (pLannotate 1.2.2; 22 found; start..end, strand, type, name):
     23..169     +  CDS            yuaZ (fragment): YUAZ_ECO57 - Protein predicted: Swiss-Prot protein existence level 4. From Escherichia coli O157:H7.
    240..1100    -  CDS            AmpR: β-lactamase; bla; confers resistance to ampicillin, carbenicillin, and related antibiotics
   1101..1205    -  promoter       AmpR promoter: bla
   1232..1305    +  rep_origin     f1 ori (fragment) (sequence withheld): f1 bacteriophage origin of replication; arrow indicates direction of (+) strand synthesis
   1338..1577    +  CDS            mBlueberry1 (fragment): mBlueberry1 is a basic (constitutively fluorescent) blue fluorescent protein published in 2007, derived from Discosoma.
   1827..2198    +  CDS            rpsL (sequence withheld): RS12_ECOLI - Also known as strA. Experimental evidence at protein level: Swiss-Prot protein existence level 1. Cryo-EM studies suggest that S12 contacts the EF-Tu bound tRNA in the A-site during codon-recognition. This contact is most likely broken as the aminoacyl-tRNA moves into the peptidyl transferase center in the 50S subunit. From Escherichia coli (strain K12).
   2231..3418    +  CDS            tetA: TCR3_ECOLX - Experimental evidence at protein level: Swiss-Prot protein existence level 1. Resistance to tetracycline by an active tetracycline efflux. This is an energy-dependent process that decreases the accumulation of the antibiotic in whole cells. This protein functions as a metal- tetracycline/H(+) antiporter. From Escherichia coli. This protein is used as a marker in many commonly used cloning vectors, such as pBR322 and pACYC184.
   3466..3696    +  CDS            Blue102 (fragment): Blue102 is a fluorescent protein published in 2010, derived from Discosoma sp..
   3755..3785    -  promoter       lac promoter: promoter for the E. coli lac operon
   3800..3821    -  protein_bind   CAP binding site: CAP binding activates transcription in the presence of cAMP. E. coli catabolite activator protein
   3834..3897    -  CDS            lacI (fragment): lac repressor; lacI; The lac repressor binds to the lac operator to inhibit transcription in E. coli. This inhibition can be relieved by adding lactose or isopropyl-β-D-thiogalactopyranoside (IPTG).
   3939..3956    +  promoter       tet promoter (fragment): E. coli promoter for tetracycline efflux protein gene
   4044..4700    -  CDS            cat: CAT_ECOLX - Experimental evidence at protein level: Swiss-Prot protein existence level 1. This enzyme is an effector of chloramphenicol resistance in bacteria. From Escherichia coli. This protein is used as a marker in many commonly used cloning vectors, such as pACYC184.
   4701..4803    -  promoter       cat promoter: promoter of the E. coli cat gene encoding chloramphenicol acetyltransferase
   4919..5263    +  CDS            resD (fragment): REDF_ECOLI - Also known as D. Protein inferred from homology: Swiss-Prot protein existence level 3. Acts as a repressor of transcription and as a site-specific resolvase that cleaves at the RfsF site. From Escherichia coli (strain K12).
   5661..6275    +  rep_origin     oriV: origin of replication for the bacterial F plasmid
   6351..6570    +  rep_origin     ori2: secondary origin of replication for the bacterial F plasmid; also known as oriS
   6661..7416    +  CDS            repE: replication initiation protein for the bacterial F plasmid; repE
   7419..7669    +  misc_feature   incC: incC; incompatibility region of the bacterial F plasmid
   7995..9170    +  CDS            sopA: partitioning protein for the bacterial F plasmid; sopA
   9170..10141   +  CDS            sopB: partitioning protein for the bacterial F plasmid; sopB
  10214..10687   +  misc_feature   sopC: sopC; centromere-like partitioning region of the bacterial F plasmid
