[The description below was written by a language model from this plasmid's Addgene catalogue record and pLannotate feature annotations shown in this document.]
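Description:
pNH053 is a pCC1Fos-based "CopyControl" fosmid-type plasmid of 10,764 bp that carries a 2,411 bp insert called mCherry-RT-mCherry. It serves as a template resource for counter-selection recombineering of fluorescent protein reporters into C. elegans fosmid genomic clones. The backbone provides the F-plasmid maintenance system: ori2 with repE and incC for single-copy replication, and sopA, sopB and sopC for partitioning. It also carries oriV, which allows transient, arabinose-induced amplification of copy number in a suitable host such as EPI300, for example to prepare DNA. Backbone selection is by the chloramphenicol acetyltransferase gene under its own promoter. The feature table also detects an intact AmpR gene with its promoter, although ampicillin is not listed among the recorded selections. Remnants of an f1 ori, the lac promoter region and lacI are annotated as well.

The insert consists of two partial red-fluorescent-protein segments flanking an rpsL-tetA cassette, which is evidently the "RT" of the name. The software annotates these segments as fragments of Discosoma-derived relatives (mBlueberry1, Blue102), but they are presumably the mCherry portions named in the record. tetA encodes a tetracycline efflux pump for positive selection, which accounts for the tetracycline resistance listed. Wild-type rpsL is a standard counter-selectable marker that confers dominant streptomycin sensitivity in a streptomycin-resistant host.

In this kind of two-step scheme, the cassette is first recombined into a target gene with tetracycline selection. The RT module is then replaced or removed under streptomycin counter-selection, leaving a seamless mCherry fusion. The record does not spell out exactly how the flanking mCherry segments are used, nor the promoter that drives the RT cassette.
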