Addgene plasmid #42159: pNH053
Depositing lab: Colin Dolphin. Depositing organization: King's College London. Publication: A simplified counter-selection recombineering protocol for creating fluorescent protein reporter constructs directly from C. elegans fosmid genomic clones. Hirani N, Westenberg M, Gami MS, Davis P, Hope IA, Dolphin CT. BMC Biotechnol. 2013 Jan 3;13(1):1. 10.1186/1472-6750-13-1 PubMed 23281894.
Backbone
  Vector backbone: pCC1Fos
  Backbone manufacturer: Eipcentre
  Backbone size w/o insert (bp): 8353
  Total vector size (bp): 10764
Growth in bacteria
  Bacterial resistance: Chloramphenicol and Tetracycline, 25 & 10 μg/mL
  Growth temperature: 37°C
  Growth strain: EPI300
  Growth instructions: pCC1Fos-based 'CopyControl' construct enabling transient induction of copy-number
  Copy number: Low Copy
Gene/Insert
  Gene/Insert name: mCherry-RT-mCherry
  Insert size (bp): 2411
Terms and licenses: Academic/Nonprofit Terms; Industry Terms: Not Available to Industry
Depositor comments: Single-copy vector under non-induced condition. Copy-number-inducible with arabinose enables transient induction of copy-number for DNA isolation, etc.
How to cite: pNH053 was a gift from Colin Dolphin (Addgene plasmid # 42159 ; http://n2t.net/addgene:42159 ; RRID:Addgene_42159)
