>Addgene plasmid #42159 | pNH053 | addgene partial sequence | sequence record 60528 | lac_promoter
GATCCACTAGTCTTATACAATTCATCCATGCCACCTGTCGAGTGCCGCCCTTCAGCTCTTTCATATTGCT
CAACGATAGTGTAATCCTCGTTGTGGGAGGTGATATCCAGTTTAATATTAACATTGTACGCTCCTGGCAG
CTGAACTGGTTTTTTGGCTTTGTAAGTTGTCTTCACCTGAAAATTTAAATCAGATTAGTTAGTTAGTAAA
ATCATGTTTAAACTTACCTCAGCATCGTAATGTCTTGGAGTGGTGAATCCGTTAGCGAGGTGCCGCCGGC
TTCCATTCAGGTCGAGGTGGCCCGGCTCCATGCACCGCGACGCAACGCGGGGAGGCAGACAAGGTATAGG
GCGGCGCCTACAATCCATGCCAACCCGTTCCATGTGCTCGCCGAGGCGGCATAAATCGCCGTGACGATCA
GCGGTCCAATGATCGAAGTTAGGCTGGTAAGAGCCGCGAGCGATCCTTGAAGCTGTCCCTGATGGTCGTC
ATCTACCTGCCTGGACAGCATGGCCTGCAACGCGGGCATCCCGATGCCGCCGGAAGCGAGAAGAATCATA
ATGGGGAAGGCCATCCAGCCTCGCGTCGCGAACGCCAGCAAGACGTAGCCCAGCGCGTCGGCCGCCATGC
CGGCGATAATGGCCTGCTTCTCGCCGAAACGTTTGGTGGCGGGACCAGTGACGAAGGCTTGAGCGAGGGC
GTGCAAGATTCCGAATACCGCAAGCGACAGGCCGATCATC
